>Addgene plasmid #134188 | pDK167 | addgene full sequence | sequence record 272673 | Addgene NGS Result
TGAGCCCGAAGTGGCGAGCCCGATCTTCCCCATCGGTGATGTCGGCGATATAGGCGCCAGCAACCGCACC
TGTGGCGCCGGTGATGCCGGCCACGATGCGTCCGGCGTAGAGGATCGAGATCTCGATCCCGCGAAATTAA
TACGACTCACTATAGGGAGACCACAACGGTTTCCCTCTAGTGCCGGCTCCGGAGAGCTCCAATTGGAATT
CGCTAGCTCTAGAAATAATTTTGTTTAACTTTAAGAAGGAGATATACATATGTCGATGGAGCCTCGTAAG
AAGCGGAACTCGATTCTCAAGGTGCGGCAAGCCGTCGAAACCATCGAGGAAACCGTCATGAACAGTGGGC
CTAGTTCCACAACAACTAATCGACGAGTCAGCTTTCATAACGTGAAGCATGTCAAGCAGTATGACAGGGA
CCATGGTAAAATTCTTGACGCCACACCAGTTAAGGAGAAGATTACTGACACTATTGGATCAGATGGTATT
TTGACACCACGTGGCGGAAACATGGATATTTCCGAATCTCCGGCCTGCACGTCCTCATTTCAAGTGTTCG
GCGGTGGTAATCTCGATAAAACTATGGATATGTCTCTCGAAACAACTATCAACGAGAACAACGAAACGGC
GAGATTGTTTGAAACCACAAGAGATCCAACAGCTGCTGCAGAGAAAGCTGCCGAAACCACTACTAAGGCT
ACTGAACGTGCTGCTAGTATGCCACTGGATGATACCTTAGCAATGTTCAATACAACGAATCAAGAAGATA
AGGATATGTCAGTTGATCGTTCAGTTCTTTTCACGATTCCCAAAGTTCCGAAGCATAACGCTACAATGAA
TAGAACTATACCGATGGACCTCGATGAATCAAAAGCAGCGGGCGGCCAGTGCGATGAAACGATGAATGTG
TTCAATTTCACAAACTTGGAAGCCGCTGAAATGGATACGAGTAAATTAGATGAAAATAATACCATGAATG
CTATCCGGATTCCGATTAATTCAAACGTCATGCCTGTAGACATGGACATCACTGAACATCACACTTTAAT
TGAAGAAAAGAAAAATGATACATTCGGGCCAAGTCAACTGATGGACATTTCGGCGCCACAAGTTCAAGTT
AATGATACTTTGGCCATTTTCAACAGTCCGAGAGACATCTGTAATAAGGGTTTGGGTGTTCCTCAGAATC
TAATAAATATCGCCTCGAACGTCGTACCTGTGGACATGGACATCACTGATCAGGCCGTATTAAACGCGGA
GAAGAAAAATGATCAATTCGAGACAAGTCAGCTTATGGACATTTCTATTCCGAAAGTTCTAGTAAATGAC
ACTATGGCGATGTTCAACAGCCCGAAACACGTCAGTAAGAGCAGCATGGATCTCGAGAAAACGATTGAAG
CCGCTGACAAATCAACGAAATACCCGAGTATCGCAGATGAGGTGGAAGATTTAGACATGGATATGGATAT
CACTGAACAACAACCATGTGAGGCTGGTAATCAGCAGAACGACGGCTTGCAACTTCAAAAGGAGGATTTA
ATGGACATTTCGGTGATTCGAGATTCACCTGCAGTAAACGACACCATGGCTGTGTTCCAGAGTCCTGCCA
GAGTAAAGATCGGAGCGAACAACTCGATCATTGATTCGCAGAAATCTATCGTGTTCGGTGACGAAATGAG
CATTGACGAGACACAAAATGATGGAACCTTGACGTTGCCAAAGTCGAATGTAGAAGTGACTACAACTAAT
GATGTCTACACGTCTCTCGAGCGGCAAGAGGAAAATGCTTCAGAAAACGTATCCATGATAAACGAATCTT
CTGTTCATTCGGAAATCGACAAAAAGTCGTTTATGCTCATCGAAGAAGAAAGGGCTTTTATGCACTCCTC
CATGATTGATGTAGCACAAAAGTTGGAAGACGATGGTTCGTCGAAGACGCCAGTCATCCTTGCTTCACAG
TCAGCTTCTCTTGCCACTAAAGAACCATCAGCCCTTCACAACTCGAGTGCAACTCTCAACAATTCGATGG
AATTGGACAACAATACTCTTCTTAAAACTATGCAAATTACAACGTGTGAAGACATTAGCATGGTCCATGA
GTCTATTGCTGTTGAACTGAACAGTAACAAAGAGCAGGAGCAATTCGGAGATGAGACTTTGCAGAAAAAT
GATACCTCGAATACTGGCGCGAATTTCACATTCCAAGGCCATAATGAAACATCGCAAATCATGAACAATG
TCGACTCGGAAGCAGTGAACACGTCCAAGATTTCAACATATTCGGCTTTCAATTTGAGCATCAACCAGTC
TATCTCTAAACGACGTCGATCTCTTCTGAATTCTGCTCGTGAATCTCCTCGTCGTGTTGCGTTGGAGAAT
TCTATAATGTCGATGAATGGGCAAACAGTGGAAGCTCTGACAGAATATCGACAGAATAAAACTATGCAGA
CGAGTCAAGATTCGATGCCGAGTATGAGTTTGAACGATTCGGGAAGAGATATTCTCGCGATGAATACATC
AGTCCGCTCTCCTCATCTGAATTCTTCAAAAACTGCTGCCCCAGGAACACCATCATTGATGTCACAAAAT
GTACAACTTCCACCCCCATCTCCTCAATTCGAAATGCCAGACTTCGATCCAGCTGTGGTCAACGTTGTAT
ATTTAACATCTGAAGATCCGTCCACTGAACAACATCCAGAAGCTCTCAAATTTCAGCGTATTGTTGAAAA
CGAGAAAATGAAAGTACAACACGAGATTGATTCTCTGAATTCAACCAATCAACTTTCTGCTGAGAAAATT
GATATGTTGAAGACTAAGGAGCTCTTGAAGTTTAGTCATGATGAGCGAGAAGCGATTATGATTGCAAGAA
AAGACGCGGAAATCAAGTTTTTGGAGCTTCGTCTGAAATTTGCACTCGAAAAAAAAATTGAAAGTGACCA
GGAAATTGCTGAACTAGAACAAGGAAATTCGAAAATGGCTGAGCAGCTAAGAGGTCTCGATAAGATGGCT
GTCGTTCAAAAAGAACTAGAAAAGCTGAGAAGTCTTCCTCCATCACGCGAAGAGAGCGGGAAAATCCGAA
AGGAGTGGATGGAGATGAAGCAATGGGAATTCGACCAGAAAATGAAAGCACTCCGAAATGTACGCTCAAA
CATGATTGCACTTCGTTCAGAGAAAAATGCTCTCGAAATGAAAGTCGCGGAAGAACACGAGAAGTTTGCC
CAGAGGAACGATTTGAAGAAAAGTCGAATGCTGGTGTTCTCTAAGGCTGTTAAGAAAATTGTGAACTTCG
GCAGCAGCCATCATCATCATCATCACTAGGGATCCAGATCTAAGCTTGGTACCACGCGTGCGCGCTGATC
CGGCTGCTAACAAAGCCCGAAAGGAAGCTGAGTTGGCTGCTGCCACCGCTGAGCAATAACTAGCATAACC
CCTTGGGGCCTCTAAACGGGTCTTGAGGGGTTTTTTGCTGAAAGGAGGAACTATATCCGGATATCCACAG
GACGGGTGTGGTCGCCATGATCGCGTAGTCGATAGTGGCTCCAAGTAGCGAAGCGAGCAGGACTGGGCGG
CGGCCAAAGCGGTCGGACAGTGCTCCGAGAACGGGTGCGCATAGAAATTGCATCAACGCATATAGCGCTA
GCAGCACGCCATAGTGACTGGCGATGCTGTCGGAATGGACGATATCCCGCAAGAGGCCCGGCAGTACCGG
CATAACCAAGCCTATGCCTACAGCATCCAGGGTGACGGTGCCGAGGATGACGATGAGCGCATTGTTAGAT
TTCATACACGGTGCCTGACTGCGTTAGCAATTTAACTGTGATAAACTACCGCATTAAAGCTTATCGATGA
TAAGCTGTCAAACATGAGAATTCTTGAAGACGAAAGGGCCTCGTGATACGCCTATTTTTATAGGTTAATG
TCATGATAATAATGGTTTCTTAGACGTCAGGTGGCACTTTTCGGGGAAATGTGCGCGGAACCCCTATTTG
TTTATTTTTCTAAATACATTCAAATATGTATCCGCTCATGAGACAATAACCCTGATAAATGCTTCAATAA
TATTGAAAAAGGAAGAGTATGAGTATTCAACATTTCCGTGTCGCCCTTATTCCCTTTTTTGCGGCATTTT
GCCTTCCTGTTTTTGCTCACCCAGAAACGCTGGTGAAAGTAAAAGATGCTGAAGATCAGTTGGGTGCACG
AGTGGGTTACATCGAACTGGATCTCAACAGCGGTAAGATCCTTGAGAGTTTTCGCCCCGAAGAACGTTTT
CCAATGATGAGCACTTTTAAAGTTCTGCTATGTGGCGCGGTATTATCCCGTGTTGACGCCGGGCAAGAGC
AACTCGGTCGCCGCATACACTATTCTCAGAATGACTTGGTTGAGTACTCACCAGTCACAGAAAAGCATCT
TACGGATGGCATGACAGTAAGAGAATTATGCAGTGCTGCCATAACCATGAGTGATAACACTGCGGCCAAC
TTACTTCTGACAACGATCGGAGGACCGAAGGAGCTAACCGCTTTTTTGCACAACATGGGGGATCATGTAA
CTCGCCTTGATCGTTGGGAACCGGAGCTGAATGAAGCCATACCAAACGACGAGCGTGACACCACGATGCC
TGCAGCAATGGCAACAACGTTGCGCAAACTATTAACTGGCGAACTACTTACTCTAGCTTCCCGGCAACAA
TTAATAGACTGGATGGAGGCGGATAAAGTTGCAGGACCACTTCTGCGCTCGGCCCTTCCGGCTGGCTGGT
TTATTGCTGATAAATCTGGAGCCGGTGAGCGTGGGTCTCGCGGTATCATTGCAGCACTGGGGCCAGATGG
TAAGCCCTCCCGTATCGTAGTTATCTACACGACGGGGAGTCAGGCAACTATGGATGAACGAAATAGACAG
ATCGCTGAGATAGGTGCCTCACTGATTAAGCATTGGTAACTGTCAGACCAAGTTTACTCATATATACTTT
AGATTGATTTAAAACTTCATTTTTAATTTAAAAGGATCTAGGTGAAGATCCTTTTTGATAATCTCATGAC
CAAAATCCCTTAACGTGAGTTTTCGTTCCACTGAGCGTCAGACCCCGTAGAAAAGATCAAAGGATCTTCT
TGAGATCCTTTTTTTCTGCGCGTAATCTGCTGCTTGCAAACAAAAAAACCACCGCTACCAGCGGTGGTTT
GTTTGCCGGATCAAGAGCTACCAACTCTTTTTCCGAAGGTAACTGGCTTCAGCAGAGCGCAGATACCAAA
TACTGTCCTTCTAGTGTAGCCGTAGTTAGGCCACCACTTCAAGAACTCTGTAGCACCGCCTACATACCTC
GCTCTGCTAATCCTGTTACCAGTGGCTGCTGCCAGTGGCGATAAGTCGTGTCTTACCGGGTTGGACTCAA
GACGATAGTTACCGGATAAGGCGCAGCGGTCGGGCTGAACGGGGGGTTCGTGCACACAGCCCAGCTTGGA
GCGAACGACCTACACCGAACTGAGATACCTACAGCGTGAGCTATGAGAAAGCGCCACGCTTCCCGAAGGG
AGAAAGGCGGACAGGTATCCGGTAAGCGGCAGGGTCGGAACAGGAGAGCGCACGAGGGAGCTTCCAGGGG
GAAACGCCTGGTATCTTTATAGTCCTGTCGGGTTTCGCCACCTCTGACTTGAGCGTCGATTTTTGTGATG
CTCGTCAGGGGGGCGGAGCCTATGGAAAAACGCCAGCAACGCGGCCTTTTTACGGTTCCTGGCCTTTTGC
TGGCCTTTTGCTCACATGTTCTTTCCTGCGTTATCCCCTGATTCTGTGGATAACCGTATTACCGCCTTTG
AGTGAGCTGATACCGCTCGCCGCAGCCGAACGACCGAGCGCAGCGAGTCAGTGAGCGAGGAAGCGGAAGA
GCGCCTGATGCGGTATTTTCTCCTTACGCATCTGTGCGGTATTTCACACCGCAATGGTGCACTCTCAGTA
CAATCTGCTCTGATGCCGCATAGTTAAGCCAGTATACACTCCGCTATCGCTACGTGACTGGGTCATGGCT
GCGCCCCGACACCCGCCAACACCCGCTGACGCGCCCTGACGGGCTTGTCTGCTCCCGGCATCCGCTTACA
GACAAGCTGTGACCGTCTCCGGGAGCTGCATGTGTCAGAGGTTTTCACCGTCATCACCGAAACGCGCGAG
GCAGCTGCGGTAAAGCTCATCAGCGTGGTCGTGAAGCGATTCACAGATGTCTGCCTGTTCATCCGCGTCC
AGCTCGTTGAGTTTCTCCAGAAGCGTTAATGTCTGGCTTCTGATAAAGCGGGCCATGTTAAGGGCGGTTT
TTTCCTGTTTGGTCACTGATGCCTCCGTGTAAGGGGGATTTCTGTTCATGGGGGTAATGATACCGATGAA
ACGAGAGAGGATGCTCACGATACGGGTTACTGATGATGAACATGCCCGGTTACTGGAACGTTGTGAGGGT
AAACAACTGGCGGTATGGATGCGGCGGGACCAGAGAAAAATCACTCAGGGTCAATGCCAGCGCTTCGTTA
ATACAGATGTAGGTGTTCCACAGGGTAGCCAGCAGCATCCTGCGATGCAGATCCGGAACATAATGGTGCA
GGGCGCTGACTTCCGCGTTTCCAGACTTTACGAAACACGGAAACCGAAGACCATTCATGTTGTTGCTCAG
GTCGCAGACGTTTTGCAGCAGCAGTCGCTTCACGTTCGCTCGCGTATCGGTGATTCATTCTGCTAACCAG
TAAGGCAACCCCGCCAGCCTAGCCGGGTCCTCAACGACAGGAGCACGATCATGCGCACCCGTGGCCAGGA
CCCAACGCTGCCCGAGATGCGCCGCGTGCGGCTGCTGGAGATGGCGGACGCGATGGATATGTTCTGCCAA
GGGTTGGTTTGCGCATTCACAGTTCTCCGCAAGAATTGATTGGCTCCAATTCTTGGAGTGGTGAATCCGT
TAGCGAGGTGCCGCCGGCTTCCATTCAGGTCGAGGTGGCCCGGCTCCATGCACCGCGACGCAACGCGGGG
AGGCAGACAAGGTATAGGGCGGCGCCTACAATCCATGCCAACCCGTTCCATGTGCTCGCCGAGGCGGCAT
AAATCGCCGTGACGATCAGCGGTCCAATGATCGAAGTTAGGCTGGTAAGAGCCGCGAGCGATCCTTGAAG
CTGTCCCTGATGGTCGTCATCTACCTGCCTGGACAGCATGGCCTGCAACGCGGGCATCCCGATGCCGCCG
GAAGCGAGAAGAATCATAATGGGGAAGGCCATCCAGCCTCGCGTCGCGAACGCCAGCAAGACGTAGCCCA
GCGCGTCGGCCGCCATGCCGGCGATAATGGCCTGCTTCTCGCCGAAACGTTTGGTGGCGGGACCAGTGAC
GAAGGCTTGAGCGAGGGCGTGCAAGATTCCGAATACCGCAAGCGACAGGCCGATCATCGTCGCGCTCCAG
CGAAAGCGGTCCTCGCCGAAAATGACCCAGAGCGCTGCCGGCACCTGTCCTACGAGTTGCATGATAAAGA
AGACAGTCATAAGTGCGGCGACGATAGTCATGCCCCGCGCCCACCGGAAGGAGCTGACTGGGTTGAAGGC
TCTCAAGGGCATCGGTCGACGCTCTCCCTTATGCGACTCCTGCATTAGGAAGCAGCCCAGTAGTAGGTTG
AGGCCGTTGAGCACCGCCGCCGCAAGGAATGGTGCATGCAAGGAGATGGCGCCCAACAGTCCCCCGGCCA
CGGGGCCTGCCACCATACCCACGCCGAAACAAGCGCTCA
Features (pLannotate 1.2.2; 15 found; start..end, strand, type, name):
    138..156     +  promoter       T7 promoter: promoter for bacteriophage T7 RNA polymerase
    230..252     +  RBS            RBS: efficient ribosome binding site from bacteriophage T7 gene 10 (Olins and Rangwala, 1989)
    260..3289    +  CDS            knl-1: KNL1_CAEEL - Experimental evidence at protein level: Swiss-Prot protein existence level 1. Proposed to be part of the KMN network incorporating the MIS12 complex and NDC80 complex that is required for establishing the kinetochore-microtubule interface that aids in chromosome segregation during meiotic and mitotic cell division (PubMed:14522947, PubMed:15371340, PubMed:17129783, PubMed:18070910). Appears to function downstream of hcp-3 (CENP-A) and hcp-4 (CENP-C) in the kinetochore assembly hierarchy (PubMed:15767665, PubMed:16273096). Has a role in the correct localization of the spindly-like
   3299..3315    +  CDS            capTEV™ (fragment): composite tag for in vivo biotinylation, TEV protease cleavage, and 6xHis tagging
   3363..3412    +  CDS            SET1 (fragment): solubility-enhancement tag derived from T7 phage gene 10B
   3420..3467    +  terminator     T7 terminator: transcription terminator for bacteriophage T7 RNA polymerase
   3493..3785    -  CDS            TcR (fragment): tetracycline efflux protein; tet; confers resistance to tetracycline
   3833..3861    -  promoter       tet promoter: E. coli promoter for tetracycline efflux protein gene
   3974..4078    +  promoter       AmpR promoter: bla
   4079..4939    +  CDS            AmpR: β-lactamase; bla; confers resistance to ampicillin, carbenicillin, and related antibiotics
   5110..5698    +  rep_origin     ori: high-copy-number ColE1/pMB1/pBR322/pUC origin of replication
   5884..6023    -  misc_feature   bom: basis of mobility region from pBR322
   6125..6316    -  CDS            rop: Rop protein, which maintains plasmids at low copy number; rop
   6333..6713    +  CDS            YPB1_ECOLX: Protein predicted: Swiss-Prot protein existence level 4. From Escherichia coli.
   6955..116     -  CDS            TcR (fragment) (across the origin): tetracycline efflux protein; tet; confers resistance to tetracycline
