[The description below was written by a language model from this plasmid's Addgene catalogue record and pLannotate feature annotations shown in this document.]
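Description:
pDK167 is a 7.7 kb bacterial expression plasmid for producing Caenorhabditis elegans KNL-1, an outer kinetochore protein that forms part of the KMN network linking kinetochores to spindle microtubules. It is built on a backbone recorded as pIC115_4. The annotated features suggest a pBR322-derived, pET-style T7 vector. It carries a ColE1/pMB1-type origin with the bom mobility region and the rop gene, and ampicillin resistance is provided by β-lactamase under its own promoter. Fragments of the tetracycline efflux gene and its promoter flank the expression cassette. These appear to be remnants of the parental backbone rather than a functional marker. The catalogue lists the plasmid as high copy, although rop normally restrains copy number.

The expression cassette consists of a T7 promoter and the phage T7 gene 10 ribosome binding site, followed by the roughly 3 kb knl-1 coding sequence and a T7 terminator. Expression would therefore require a host supplying T7 RNA polymerase. No lac operator or lacI gene is annotated. The insert is described as full-length KNL1 "with oligomutant", which presumably means mutations that disrupt the protein's oligomerization domain, the subject of the associated study. The record does not state the specific changes. Just downstream of the coding sequence, a short match to a composite tag containing a 6xHis element suggests a C-terminal histidine tag for affinity purification, but the record does not list a tag explicitly. A nearby small hit to a T7 gene 10B-derived solubility tag is probably residual vector sequence. The plasmid is suited to recombinant production of the oligomerization-deficient KNL-1 for biochemical comparison with the wild-type protein.
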