Addgene plasmid #134188: pDK167
Purpose: Expression of C. elegans KNL1
Depositing lab: Iain Cheeseman. Depositing organization: Whitehead Institute for Biomedical Research. Publication: The outer kinetochore protein KNL-1 contains a defined oligomerization domain in nematodes. Kern DM, Kim T, Rigney M, Hattersley N, Desai A, Cheeseman IM. Mol Biol Cell. 2015 Jan 15;26(2):229-37. doi: 10.1091/mbc.E14-06-1125. Epub 2014 Nov 19. PubMed 25411336.
Backbone
  Vector backbone: pIC115_4
  Vector type: Bacterial Expression
Growth in bacteria
  Bacterial resistance: Ampicillin, 100 μg/mL
  Growth temperature: 37°C
  Growth strain: DH5alpha
  Copy number: High Copy
Gene/Insert
  Gene/Insert name: KNL1 FL with oligomutant
  Species: C. elegans (nematode)
  Entrez Gene: knl-1 (a.k.a. CELE_C02F5.1)
  Cloning method: Restriction Enzyme; 5′ cloning site unknown (unknown if destroyed); 3′ cloning site unknown (unknown if destroyed)
Terms and licenses: Academic/Nonprofit Terms; Industry Terms: Not Available to Industry
How to cite: pDK167 was a gift from Iain Cheeseman (Addgene plasmid # 134188 ; http://n2t.net/addgene:134188 ; RRID:Addgene_134188)
